Addgene plasmid #57734: Dendra2-Nucleus-7
Purpose: Localization: Nucleus, Excitation: 490 / 553, Emission: 507 / 573
Depositing lab: Michael Davidson. Depositing organization: Florida State University, Tallahassee.
Backbone
  Vector backbone: Dendra2-NLS
  Backbone size w/o insert (bp): 4750
  Vector type: Mammalian Expression
  Selectable markers: Neomycin (select with G418)
Growth in bacteria
  Bacterial resistance: Kanamycin, 50 μg/mL
  Growth temperature: 37°C
  Growth strain: DH5alpha
  Copy number: High Copy
Gene/Insert
  Gene/Insert name: SV40 T-Antigen Nuclear Localization Signal (NLS) (alt name: FN824658)
  Promoter: CMV
  Tag / fusion protein: Dendra2-NLS
  Cloning method: Unknown
  Sequencing primers: 5′ CMV-F; 3′ SV40pA-R
Terms and licenses: Academic/Nonprofit Terms; Industry Terms
Depositor comments: . Excitation = 490 / 553; Emission = 507 / 573
How to cite: Dendra2-Nucleus-7 was a gift from Michael Davidson (Addgene plasmid # 57734 ; http://n2t.net/addgene:57734 ; RRID:Addgene_57734)
