[The description below was written by a language model from this plasmid's Addgene catalogue record.]
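Description:
Dendra2-Nucleus-7 is a mammalian expression plasmid that produces the photoconvertible fluorescent protein Dendra2 fused to the nuclear localization signal of the SV40 large T antigen, so that the fluorescent protein accumulates in the nucleus of transfected cells. The backbone is listed as Dendra2-NLS, about 4.75 kb without the insert, and expression of the fusion is driven by the CMV promoter, a strong constitutive promoter in most mammalian cell lines. The sequencing primers listed imply an SV40 polyadenylation signal downstream of the coding region. The record does not state the order of the fusion partners, the number of NLS copies, or the linker between them, and the cloning method is recorded as unknown.

The plasmid is maintained at high copy number in E. coli under kanamycin selection, and it carries a neomycin resistance marker that allows selection of stably transfected mammalian cells with G418. The origin of replication is not specified in the record.

Dendra2 is a green-to-red photoconvertible protein. The two excitation/emission pairs recorded, 490/507 nm and 553/573 nm, correspond to the unconverted green state and the converted red state respectively. A nuclear-targeted version serves as a localization marker for labelling nuclei in live or fixed cells. Photoconversion also makes it possible to highlight selected nuclei or cells optically and follow them over time, for example in cell tracking or studies of protein movement within the nucleus, though the record itself lists only the localization and spectral properties as the purpose.
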