>Addgene plasmid #57734 | Dendra2-Nucleus-7 | depositor partial sequence | sequence record 88888 | insert sequence
GTCGTAACAACTCCGCCCCATTGACGCAAATGGGCGGTAGGCGTGTACGGTGGGAGGTCTATATAAGCAG
AGCTGGTTTAGTGAACCGTCAGATCCGCTAGCGCTACCGGTCGCCACCATGAACACCCCGGGAATTAACC
TGATCAAGGAGGACATGCGCGTGAAGGTGCACATGGAGGGCAACGTGAACGGCCACGCCTTCGTGATCGA
GGGCGAGGGCAAGGGCAAGCCCTACGAGGGCACCCAGACCGCCAACCTGACCGTGAAGGAGGGCGCCCCC
CTGCCCTTCAGCTACGACATCCTGACCACCGCCGTGCACTACGGCAACCGGGTGTTCACCAAGTACCCCG
AGGACATCCCCGACTACTTCAAGCAGAGCTTCCCCGAGGGCTACAGCTGGGAGCGCACCATGACCTTCGA
GGACAAGGGCATCTGCACCATCCGCAGCGACATCAGCCTGGAGGGCGACTGCTTCTTCCAGAACGTGCGC
TTCAAGGGCACCAACTTCCCCCCCAACGGCCCCGTGATGCAGAAGAAGACCCTGAAGTGGGAGCCCAGCA
CCGAGAAGCTGCACGTGCGCGACGGCCTGCTGGTGGGCAACATCAACATGGCCCTGCTGCTGGAGGGCGG
CGGCCACTACCTGTGCGACTTCAAGACCACCTACAAGGCCAAGAAGGTGGTGCAGCTGCCCGACGCCCAC
TTCGTGGACCACCGCATCGAGATCCTGGGCAACGACAGCGACTACAACAAGGTGAAGCTGTACGAGCACG
CCGTGGCCCGCTACAGCCCCCTGCCCAGCCAGGTGTGGTCCGGACTCAGATCTCGAGCTGATCCAAAAAA
GAAGAGAAAGGTAGATCCAAAAAAGAAGAGAAAGGTAGATCCAAAAAAGAAGAGAAAGGTAGGATCCACC
GGATCTAGATAACTGATCATAATCAGCCATACCACATTTGTAGAGGTTTTACTTGCTTTAAAAAACCTCC
CACACCTCCCCCTGAACCTGAAACATAAAATGAATGCAATTGTTGTTGTTAACTTGTTTATTGCAGCTTA
TAATGGTTACAATAA
