>Addgene plasmid #57734 | Dendra2-Nucleus-7 | addgene partial sequence | sequence record 104028 | CMV-F 5'-CGCAAATGGGCGGTAGGCGTG-3'
ACCGTCAGATCCGCTAGCGCTACCGGTCGCCACCATGAACACCCCGGGAATTAACCTGATCAAGGAGGAC
ATGCGCGTGAAGGTGCACATGGAGGGCAACGTGAACGGCCACGCCTTCGTGATCGAGGGCGAGGGCAAGG
GCAAGCCCTACGAGGGCACCCAGACCGCCAACCTGACCGTGAAGGAGGGCGCCCCCCTGCCCTTCAGCTA
CGACATCCTGACCACCGCCGTGCACTACGGCAACCGGGTGTTCACCAAGTACCCCGAGGACATCCCCGAC
TACTTCAAGCAGAGCTTCCCCGAGGGCTACAGCTGGGAGCGCACCATGACCTTCGAGGACAAGGGCATCT
GCACCATCCGCAGCGACATCAGCCTGGAGGGCGACTGCTTCTTCCAGAACGTGCGCTTCAAGGGCACCAA
CTTCCCCCCCAACGGCCCCGTGATGCAGAAGAAGACCCTGAAGTGGGAGCCCAGCACCGAGAAGCTGCAC
GTGCGCGACGGCCTGCTGGTGGGCAACATCAACATGGCCCTGCTGCTGGAGGGCGGCGGCCACTACCTGT
GCGACTTCAAGACCACCTACAAGGCCAAGAAGGTGGTGCAGCTGCCCGACGCCCACTTCGTGGACCACCG
CATCGAGATCCTGGGCAACGACAGCGACTACAACAAGGTGAAGCTGTACGAGCACGCCGTGGCCCGCTAC
AGCCCCCTGCCCAGCCAGGTGTGGTCCGGACTCAGATCTCGAGCTGATCCAAA
