>Addgene plasmid #57734 | Dendra2-Nucleus-7 | addgene partial sequence | sequence record 106251 | SV40pA-R 5'-GAAATTTGTGATGCTATTGC-3'
GCTGCATAACAAGTTAACAACAACAATTGCATTCATTTTATGTTTCAGGTTCAGGGGGAGGTGTGGGAGG
TTTTTTAAAGCAAGTAAAACCTCTACAAATGTGGTATGGCTGATTATGATCAGTTATCTAGATCCGGTGG
ATCCTACCTTTCTCTTCTTTTTTGGATCTACCTTTCTCTTCTTTTTTGGATCTACCTTTCTCTTCTTTTT
TGGATCAGCTCGAGATCTGAGTCCGGACCACACCTGGCTGGGCAGGGGGCTGTAGCGGGCCACGGCGTGC
TCGTACAGCTTCACCTTGTTGTAGTCGCTGTCGTTGCCCAGGATCTCGATGCGGTGGTCCACGAAGTGGG
CGTCGGGCAGCTGCACCACCTTCTTGGCCTTGTAGGTGGTCTTGAAGTCGCACAGGTAGTGGCCGCCGCC
CTCCAGCAGCAGGGCCATGTTGATGTTGCCCACCAGCAGGCCGTCGCGCACGTGCAGCTTCTCGGTGCTG
GGCTCCCACTTCAGGGTCTTCTTCTGCATCACGGGGCCGTTGGGGGGGAAGTTGGTGCCCTTGAAGCGCA
CGTTCTGGAAGAAGCAGTCGCCCTCCAGGCTGATGTCGCTGCGGATGGTGCAGATGCCCTTGTCCTCGAA
GGTCATGGTGCGCTCCCAGCTGTAGCCCTCGGGGAAGCTCTGCTTGAAGTAGTCGGGGATGTCCTCGGGG
TACTTGGTGAACACCCGGTTGCCGTAGTGCACGGCGGTGGTCAGGATGTCGTAGCTGAAGGGCAGGGGGG
CGCCCTCCTTCACGGTCAGGTTGGCGGTCTGGGTGCCCTCGTAGGGCTTGCCCTTGCCCTCGCCCTCGAT
CACGAAGGCGTGGCCGTTCACGTTGCCCTCCATGTGCACCTTCACGCGCAT
